>Addgene plasmid #219328 | SFFV-SP140-Brd 405 | addgene full sequence | sequence record 449072 | Addgene NGS Result
ATTTATGCAGAGGCCGAGGCCGCCTCGGCCTCTGAGCTATTCCAGAAGTAGTGAGGAGGCTTTTTTGGAG
GCCTAGGGACGTACCCAATTCGCCCTATAGTGAGTCGTATTACGCGCGCTCACTGGCCGTCGTTTTACAA
CGTCGTGACTGGGAAAACCCTGGCGTTACCCAACTTAATCGCCTTGCAGCACATCCCCCTTTCGCCAGCT
GGCGTAATAGCGAAGAGGCCCGCACCGATCGCCCTTCCCAACAGTTGCGCAGCCTGAATGGCGAATGGG
[124 nt withheld, positions 280-403]
C
[91 nt withheld, positions 405-495]
A
[49 nt withheld, positions 497-545]
CCTTTGACGTTGGAGTCCACGTTCTTT
[37 nt withheld, positions 573-609]
ACCCTATCTCGGTCTATTCTTTTGATTTATAAGGGATTTTGCCGATTTCGGCCTATTGGTTAAAAAATGA
GCTGATTTAACAAAAATTTAACGCGAATTTTAACAAAATATTAACGCTTACAATTTAGGTGGCACTTTTC
GGGGAAATGTGCGCGGAACCCCTATTTGTTTATTTTTCTAAATACATTCAAATATGTATCCGCTCATGAG
ACAATAACCCTGATAAATGCTTCAATAATATTGAAAAAGGAAGAGTATGAGTATTCAACATTTCCGTGTC
GCCCTTATTCCCTTTTTTGCGGCATTTTGCCTTCCTGTTTTTGCTCACCCAGAAACGCTGGTGAAAGTAA
AAGATGCTGAAGATCAGTTGGGTGCACGAGTGGGTTACATCGAACTGGATCTCAACAGCGGTAAGATCCT
TGAGAGTTTTCGCCCCGAAGAACGTTTTCCAATGATGAGCACTTTTAAAGTTCTGCTATGTGGCGCGGTA
TTATCCCGTATTGACGCCGGGCAAGAGCAACTCGGTCGCCGCATACACTATTCTCAGAATGACTTGGTTG
AGTACTCACCAGTCACAGAAAAGCATCTTACGGATGGCATGACAGTAAGAGAATTATGCAGTGCTGCCAT
AACCATGAGTGATAACACTGCGGCCAACTTACTTCTGACAACGATCGGAGGACCGAAGGAGCTAACCGCT
TTTTTGCACAACATGGGGGATCATGTAACTCGCCTTGATCGTTGGGAACCGGAGCTGAATGAAGCCATAC
CAAACGACGAGCGTGACACCACGATGCCTGTAGCAATGGCAACAACGTTGCGCAAACTATTAACTGGCGA
ACTACTTACTCTAGCTTCCCGGCAACAATTAATAGACTGGATGGAGGCGGATAAAGTTGCAGGACCACTT
CTGCGCTCGGCCCTTCCGGCTGGCTGGTTTATTGCTGATAAATCTGGAGCCGGTGAGCGTGGGTCTCGCG
GTATCATTGCAGCACTGGGGCCAGATGGTAAGCCCTCCCGTATCGTAGTTATCTACACGACGGGGAGTCA
GGCAACTATGGATGAACGAAATAGACAGATCGCTGAGATAGGTGCCTCACTGATTAAGCATTGGTAACTG
TCAGACCAAGTTTACTCATATATACTTTAGATTGATTTAAAACTTCATTTTTAATTTAAAAGGATCTAGG
TGAAGATCCTTTTTGATAATCTCATGACCAAAATCCCTTAACGTGAGTTTTCGTTCCACTGAGCGTCAGA
CCCCGTAGAAAAGATCAAAGGATCTTCTTGAGATCCTTTTTTTCTGCGCGTAATCTGCTGCTTGCAAACA
AAAAAACCACCGCTACCAGCGGTGGTTTGTTTGCCGGATCAAGAGCTACCAACTCTTTTTCCGAAGGTAA
CTGGCTTCAGCAGAGCGCAGATACCAAATACTGTTCTTCTAGTGTAGCCGTAGTTAGGCCACCACTTCAA
GAACTCTGTAGCACCGCCTACATACCTCGCTCTGCTAATCCTGTTACCAGTGGCTGCTGCCAGTGGCGAT
AAGTCGTGTCTTACCGGGTTGGACTCAAGACGATAGTTACCGGATAAGGCGCAGCGGTCGGGCTGAACGG
GGGGTTCGTGCACACAGCCCAGCTTGGAGCGAACGACCTACACCGAACTGAGATACCTACAGCGTGAGCT
ATGAGAAAGCGCCACGCTTCCCGAAGGGAGAAAGGCGGACAGGTATCCGGTAAGCGGCAGGGTCGGAACA
GGAGAGCGCACGAGGGAGCTTCCAGGGGGAAACGCCTGGTATCTTTATAGTCCTGTCGGGTTTCGCCACC
TCTGACTTGAGCGTCGATTTTTGTGATGCTCGTCAGGGGGGCGGAGCCTATGGAAAAACGCCAGCAACGC
GGCCTTTTTACGGTTCCTGGCCTTTTGCTGGCCTTTTGCTCACATGTTCTTTCCTGCGTTATCCCCTGAT
TCTGTGGATAACCGTATTACCGCCTTTGAGTGAGCTGATACCGCTCGCCGCAGCCGAACGACCGAGCGCA
GCGAGTCAGTGAGCGAGGAAGCGGAAGAGCGCCCAATACGCAAACCGCCTCTCCCCGCGCGTTGGCCGAT
TCATTAATGCAGCTGGCACGACAGGTTTCCCGACTGGAAAGCGGGCAGTGAGCGCAACGCAATTAATGTG
AGTTAGCTCACTCATTAGGCACCCCAGGCTTTACACTTTATGCTTCCGGCTCGTATGTTGTGTGGAATTG
TGAGCGGATAACAATTTCACACAGGAAACAGCTATGACCATGATTACGCCAAGCGCGCAATTAACCCTCA
CTAAAGGGAACAAAAGCTGGAGCTGCAAGCTTAATGTAGTCTTATGCAATACTCTTGTAGTCTTGCAACA
TGGTAACGATGAGTTAGCAACATGCCTTACAAGGAGAGAAAAAGCACCGTGCATGCCGATTGGTGGAAGT
AAGGTGGTACGATCGTGCCTTATTAGGAAGGCAACAGACGGGTCTGACATGGATTGGACGAACCACTGAA
TTGCCGCATTGCAGAGATATTGTATTTAAGTGCCTAGCTCGATACATAAACGGGTCTCTCTGGTTAGACC
AGATCTGAGCCTGGGAGCTCTCTGGCTAACTAGGGAACCCACTGCTTAAGCCTCAATAAAGCTTGCCTTG
AGTGCTTCAAGTAGTGTGTGCCCGTCTGTTGTGTGACTCTGGTAACTAGAGATCCCTCAGACCCTTTTAG
TCAGTGTGGAAAATCTCTAGCAGTGGCGCCCGAACAGGGACTTGAAAGCGAAAGGGAAACCAGAGGAGCT
CTCTCGACGCAGGACTCGGCTTGCTGAAGCGCGCACGGCAAGAGGCGAGGGGCGGCGACTGGTGAGTACG
CCAAAAATTTTGACTAGCGGAGGCTAGAAGGAGAGAGATGGGTGCGAGAGCGTCAGTATTAAGCGGGGGA
GAATTAGATCGCGATGGGAAAAAATTCGGTTAAGGCCAGGGGGAAAGAAAAAATATAAATTAAAACATAT
AGTATGGGCAAGCAGGGAGCTAGAACGATTCGCAGTTAATCCTGGCCTGTTAGAAACATCAGAAGGCTGT
AGACAAATACTGGGACAGCTACAACCATCCCTTCAGACAGGATCAGAAGAACTTAGATCATTATATAATA
CAGTAGCAACCCTCTATTGTGTGCATCAAAGGATAGAGATAAAAGACACCAAGGAAGCTTTAGACAAGAT
AGAGGAAGAGCAAAACAAAAGTAAGACCACCGCACAGCAAGCGGCCGCTGATCTTCAGACCTGGAGGAGG
AGATATGAGGGACAATTGGAGAAGTGAATTATATAAATATAAAGTAGTAAAAATTGAACCATTAGGAGTA
GCACCCACCAAGGCAAAGAGAAGAGTGGTGCAGAGAGAAAAAAGAGCAGTGGGAATAGGAGCTTTGTTCC
TTGGGTTCTTGGGAGCAGCAGGAAGCACTATGGGCGCAGCGTCAATGACGCTGACGGTACAGGCCAGACA
ATTATTGTCTGGTATAGTGCAGCAGCAGAACAATTTGCTGAGGGCTATTGAGGCGCAACAGCATCTGTTG
CAACTCACAGTCTGGGGCATCAAGCAGCTCCAGGCAAGAATCCTGGCTGTGGAAAGATACCTAAAGGATC
AACAGCTCCTGGGGATTTGGGGTTGCTCTGGAAAACTCATTTGCACCACTGCTGTGCCTTGGAATGCTAG
TTGGAGTAATAAATCTCTGGAACAGATTTGGAATCACACGACCTGGATGGAGTGGGACAGAGAAATTAAC
AATTACACAAGCTTAATACACTCCTTAATTGAAGAATCGCAAAACCAGCAAGAAAAGAATGAACAAGAAT
TATTGGAATTAGATAAATGGGCAAGTTTGTGGAATTGGTTTAACATAACAAATTGGCTGTGGTATATAAA
ATTATTCATAATGATAGTAGGAGGCTTGGTAGGTTTAAGAATAGTTTTTGCTGTACTTTCTATAGTGAAT
AGAGTTAGGCAGGGATATTCACCATTATCGTTTCAGACCCACCTCCCAACCCCGAGGGGACCCGACAGGC
CCGAAGGAATAGAAGAAGAAGGTGGAGAGAGAGACAGAGACAGATCCATTCGATTAGTGAACGGATCTCG
ACGGTATCGGTTAACTTTTAAAAGAAAAGGGGGGATTGGGGGGTACAGTGCAGGGGAAAGAATAGTAGAC
ATAATAGCAACAGACATACAAACTAAAGAATTACAAAAACAAATTACAAAAATTCAAAATTTTATCGATC
ACGAGACTAGCCTCGAGCTGGCTGCAGTAACGCCATTTTGCAAGGCATGGAAAAATACCAAACCAAGAAT
AGAGAAGTTCAGATCAAGGGCGGGTACATGAAAATAGCTAACGTTGGGCCAAACAGGATATCTGCGGTGA
GCAGTTTCGGCCCCGGCCCGGGGCCAAGAACAGATGGTCACCGCAGTTTCGGCCCCGGCCCGAGGCCAAG
AACAGATGGTCCCCAGATATGGCCCAACCCTCAGCAGTTTCTTAAGACCCATCAGATGTTTCCAGGCTCC
CCCAAGGACCTGAAATGACCCTGCGCCTTATTTGAATTAACCAATCAGCCTGCTTCTCGCTTCTGTTCGC
GCGCTTCTGCTTCCCGAGCTCTATAAAAGAGCTCACAACCCCTCACTCGGCGCGCCAGTCCTCCGACAGA
CTGAGTCGGCCGGTCGAATCAAGCTTATCGATACCGTCGACGGATCCGCTAGCCCGCGGTTCGAAATGGC
GCAACAGGGACAACAAGGCCAAATGGCCTCTGGGGATTCAAACCTGAATTTTCGCATGGTTGCTGAAATA
CAAAATGTGGAAGGCCAAAATCTTCAAGAACAAGTGTGTCCCGAACCTATCTTTCGGTTCTTTCGCGAGA
ATAAAGTAGAAATCGCGTCTGCTATCACCAGACCCTTCCCATTTCTCATGGGACTGCGGGATAGAAGTTT
TATATCAGAACAAATGTACGAGCACTTCCAAGAGGCATTCCGCAATCTTGTACCTGTTACTAGGGTAATG
TACTGCGTCTTGTCCGAGCTTGAGAAAACCTTCGGATGGAGTCACTTGGAAGCTTTATTTAGTAGAATAA
ATTTGATGGCTTACCCCGACCTGAATGAAATATATCGGTCTTTTCAAAACGTGTGTTACGAGCATAGCCC
GCTGCAGATGAACAACGTGAATGACCTCGAGGACAGGCCACGACTTCTGCCCTACGGCAAGCAGGAAAAT
TCCAACGCATGCCACGAGATGGACGACATTGCGGTACCCCAAGAGGCGCTGAGTTCTAGTCCCAGATGCG
AACCCGGGTTTTCATCTGAATCATGCGAACAACTGGCATTGCCTAAAGCGGGCGGCGGGGACGCCGAGGA
CGCTCCTTCCCTGCTGCCCGGCGGTGGAGTCAGTTGTAAGCTCGCCATTCAGATCGACGAAGGAGAAAGT
GAGGAGATGCCTAAACTGCTCCCGTACGACACTGAGGTGTTGGAGTCCAATGGCATGATTGACGCTGCTC
GCACTTATTCAACCGCTCCGGGCGAAAAGCAAGGGGAAGAAGAGGGACGGAATTCTCCAAGGAAGCGGAA
TCAGGATAAAGAAAAGTATCAGGAATCACCCGAAGGCCGGGATAAGGAAACTTTCGACCTGAAGACCCCT
CAGGTTACAAACGAGGGCGAGCCTGAGAAAGGCCTGTGCTTGCTTCCTGGCGAGGGAGAAGAAGGAAGCG
ACGATTGCAGTGAGATGTGCGACGGCGAGGAACCTCAAGAGGCTAGCTCTAGTCTGGCCCGATGCGGAAG
CGTGAGTTGCCTGAGCGCGGAAACATTCGACCTTAAAACGCCTCAGGTGACCAACGAAGGGGAGCCCGAA
AAGGAATTGTCTCTGCTCCCGGGAGAGGGCGAGGTATCATCTGAGTTGGAGAACCATCCTATGAACGAGG
AAGGTGAGTCCGAGGAACTGGCTTCCAGTCTCCTTTACGACAACGTGCCTGGTGCCGAACAGTCTGCTTA
CGAGAACGAGAAATGCAGTTGCGTGATGTGCTTTAGCGAGGAAGTTCCTGGGTCTCCTGAGGCTCGGACT
GAGAGCGACCAGGCTTGCGGGACCATGGACACCGTTGACATCGCCAATAATTCAACACTGGGTAAGCCAA
AACGCAAGCGGCGCAAGAAAAGAGGACACGGGTGGTCCAGGATGAGGATGAGGAGACAAAAGAATTCCCA
GCAGAACGACAACTCCAAGGCGGATGGGCAAGTCGTTTCTTCTGAGAAGAAAGCCAATGTAAACTTGAAG
GATCTGAGTAAAATCCGCGGCCGGAAAAGAGGGAAGCCGGGGACACGGTTTACCCAATCTGATCGTGCCG
CTCAAAAGCGCGTGCGCTCCAGGGCCAGTCGCAAACATAAGGACGAGACCGTAGACTTCAAAGCCCCACT
TCTGCCCGTTACTTGCGGCGGCGTCAAAGGCATCCTGCACAAGAAGAAGCTCCAACAGGGTATTTTAGTC
AAATGCATCCAAACGGAAGACGGTAAGTGGTTTACTCCGACTGAGTTCGAGATTAAGGGTGGTCACGCTA
GGTCTAAGAATTGGAGACTCTCAGTACGGTGCGGCGGTTGGCCTCTGAGGTGGCTCATGGAAAACGGGTT
TCTCCCCGACCCGCCCCGAATTAGGTATCGCAAGAAGAAACGAATCTTAAAATCCCAGAATAACAGTTCC
GTGGATCCCTGCATGCGGAATTTGGACGAATGCGAAGTTTGTCGCGATGGCGGAGAACTCTTTTGCTGTG
ATACCTGCTCTCGAGTGTTTCACGAAGATTGCCATATTCCACCAGTCGAGGCAGAACGAACGCCTTGGAA
CTGTATCTTTTGTCGTATGAAAGAATCACCAGGCTCACAGCAATGCTGCCAAGAGAGCGAAGTGTTAGAA
CGGCAAATGTGCCCCGAAGAGCAACTTAAGTGCGAATTTCTTCTTCTGAAGGTGTACTGTTGCAGCGAAA
GTAGCTTCTTCGCTAAAATCCCCTATTACTACTACATCCGTGAAGCTTGCCAGGGGCTTAAAGAACCGAT
GTGGCTCGACAAGATTAAGAAGCGTTTAAACGAACATGGGTATCCACAGGTCGAAGGTTTCGTGCAGGAT
ATGAGGTTGATCTTTCAAAATCATCGTGCAAGTTATAAATATAAAGACTTCGGTCAGATGGGCTTCCGAC
TCGAAGCAGAATTTGAAAAGAACTTTAAAGAGGTTTTCGCAATCCAAGAGACTAACGGCAATAACTAGTA
GACCGGTCGGATCCCCCGGGCTGCAGGAATTCGAGCATCTTACCGCCATTTATTCCCATATTTGTTCTGT
TTTTCTTGATTTGGGTATACATTTAAATGTTAATAAAACAAAATGGTGGGGCAATCATTTACATTTTTAG
GGATATGTAATTACTAGTTCAGGTGTATTGCCACAAGACAAACATGTTAAGAAACTTTCCCGTTATTTAC
GCTCTGTTCCTGTTAATCAACCTCTGGATTACAAAATTTGTGAAAGATTGACTGATATTCTTAACTATGT
TGCTCCTTTTACGCTGTGTGGATATGCTGCTTTAATGCCTCTGTATCATGCTATTGCTTCCCGTACGGCT
TTCGTTTTCTCCTCCTTGTATAAATCCTGGTTGCTGTCTCTTTATGAGGAGTTGTGGCCCGTTGTCCGTC
AACGTGGCGTGGTGTGCTCTGTGTTTGCTGACGCAACCCCCACTGGCTGGGGCATTGCCACCACCTGTCA
ACTCCTTTCTGGGACTTTCGCTTTCCCCCTCCCGATCGCCACGGCAGAACTCATCGCCGCCTGCCTTGCC
CGCTGCTGGACAGGGGCTAGGTTGCTGGGCACTGATAATTCCGTGGTGTTGTCGGGGAAGCTGACGTCCT
TTGCAATTCGATATCAAGCTGTACCTTCTAGATGTACACGTAATCCAGCGCTTCTAGACCAATGACTTAC
AAGGCAGCTGTAGATCTTAGCCACTTTTTAAAAGAAAAGGGGGGACTGGAAGGGCTAATTCACTCCCAAC
GAAGACAAGATCTGCTTTTTGCTTGTACTGGGTCTCTCTGGTTAGACCAGATCTGAGCCTGGGAGCTCTC
TGGCTAACTAGGGAACCCACTGCTTAAGCCTCAATAAAGCTTGCCTTGAGTGCTTCAAGTAGTGTGTGCC
CGTCTGTTGTGTGACTCTGGTAACTAGAGATCCCTCAGACCCTTTTAGTCAGTGTGGAAAATCTCTAGCA
GTAGTAGTTCATGTCATCTTATTATTCAGTATTTATAACTTGCAAAGAAATGAATATCAGAGAGTGAGAG
GAACTTGTTTATTGCAGCTTATAATGGTTACAAATAAAGCAATAGCATCACAAATTTCACAAATAAAGCA
TTTTTTTCACTGCATTCTAGTTGTGGTTTGTCCAAACTCATCAATGTATCTTATCATGTCTGGCTCTAGC
TATCCCGCCCCTAACTCCGCCCATCCCGCCCCTAACTCCGCCCAGTTCCGCCCATTCTCCGCCCCATGGC
TGACTAATTTTTTTT
Features (pLannotate 1.2.2; 29 found; start..end, strand, type, name):
     94..112     -  promoter       T7 promoter: promoter for bacteriophage T7 RNA polymerase
    120..275     +  CDS            lacZα (fragment): LacZα fragment of β-galactosidase; lacZ fragment
    280..708     +  rep_origin     f1 ori (sequence partly withheld): f1 bacteriophage origin of replication; arrow indicates direction of (+) strand synthesis
    761..865     +  promoter       AmpR promoter: bla
    866..1726    +  CDS            AmpR: β-lactamase; bla; confers resistance to ampicillin, carbenicillin, and related antibiotics
   1897..2485    +  rep_origin     ori: high-copy-number ColE1/pMB1/pBR322/pUC origin of replication
   2668..2760    +  CDS            lacI (fragment): lac repressor; lacI; The lac repressor binds to the lac operator to inhibit transcription in E. coli. This inhibition can be relieved by adding lactose or isopropyl-β-D-thiogalactopyranoside (IPTG).
   2773..2794    +  protein_bind   CAP binding site: CAP binding activates transcription in the presence of cAMP. E. coli catabolite activator protein
   2809..2839    +  promoter       lac promoter: promoter for the E. coli lac operon
   2847..2863    +  protein_bind   lac operator: The lac repressor binds to the lac operator to inhibit transcription in E. coli. This inhibition can be relieved by adding lactose or isopropyl-β-D-thiogalactopyranoside (IPTG). lac repressor encoded by lacI
   2908..2926    +  promoter       T3 promoter: promoter for bacteriophage T3 RNA polymerase
   2954..3180    +  promoter       RSV promoter: Rous sarcoma virus enhancer/promoter
   3181..3361    +  LTR            5' LTR (truncated): truncated 5' long terminal repeat (LTR) from HIV-1
   3408..3533    +  misc_feature   HIV-1 Ψ: packaging signal of human immunodeficiency virus type 1
   3517..3880    +  CDS            HIV-1 gag (fragment): gag protein from human immunodeficiency virus 1; gag
   4026..4259    +  misc_feature   RRE: The Rev response element (RRE) of HIV-1 allows for Rev-dependent mRNA export from the nucleus to the cytoplasm.
   4636..4736    +  CDS            Rev (fragment): human immunodeficiency virus 1 (HIV-1) Rev protein; rev; enhances nuclear export of unspliced and incompletely spliced viral mRNAs
   4755..4872    +  misc_feature   cPPT/CTS: central polypurine tract and central termination sequence of HIV-1
   4906..5307    +  promoter       SFFV promoter: spleen focus-forming virus long terminal repeat (LTR) promoter
   5317..5340    +  misc_feature   MCS (fragment): pBluescript multiple cloning site
   5365..7884    +  CDS            SP140: SP140_HUMAN - Also known as LYSP100 From Homo sapiens (Human).
   7898..7923    +  misc_feature   MCS (fragment): pBluescript multiple cloning site
   7923..7982    +  CDS            S (fragment): HBSAG_WHV6 - Experimental evidence at transcript level: Swiss-Prot protein existence level 2. The middle envelope protein plays an important role in the budding of the virion. It is involved in the induction of budding in a nucleocapsid independent way. In this process the majority of envelope proteins bud to form subviral lipoprotein particles of 22 nm of diameter that do not contain a nucleocapsid (By similarity). From Woodchuck hepatitis B virus (isolate w64/pWS23) (WHV).
   8114..8517    +  misc_feature   WPRE: woodchuck hepatitis virus posttranscriptional regulatory element
   8575..8634    +  CDS            nef (fragment): NEF_HV1Z2 - Experimental evidence at protein level: Swiss-Prot protein existence level 1. Extracellular Nef protein targets CD4(+) T-lymphocytes for apoptosis by interacting with CXCR4 surface receptors. From Human immunodeficiency virus type 1 group M subtype D (isolate Z2/CDC-Z34) (HIV-1).
   8636..8869    +  LTR            3' LTR (ΔU3): self-inactivating 3' long terminal repeat (LTR) from HIV-1
   8941..9062    +  polyA_signal   SV40 poly(A) signal: SV40 polyadenylation signal
   9081..9102    +  rep_origin     SV40 ori (fragment): SV40 origin of replication
   9102..73      +  rep_origin     SV40 ori (across the origin): SV40 origin of replication
