[The description below was written by a language model from this plasmid's Addgene catalogue record and pLannotate feature annotations shown in this document.]
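Description:
SFFV-SP140-Brd 405 is a lentiviral expression plasmid built on the SFFV-MCS backbone, carrying a codon-optimized human SP140 (also known as LYSP100) open reading frame together with a construct-specific DNA barcode. In bacteria it is maintained through a high-copy ColE1/pUC-type origin and selected with ampicillin via the β-lactamase gene. An f1 origin, lac promoter/operator remnants, and T3 and T7 promoters are carried over from a pBluescript-like cloning backbone. The sequenced record is about 9.2 kb, matching the stated backbone plus the roughly 2.5 kb insert.

The transfer cassette has a third-generation, self-inactivating layout. An RSV promoter fused to a truncated HIV-1 5' LTR drives genomic RNA production in packaging cells. It is followed by the Ψ packaging signal with a gag fragment, the Rev response element for nuclear export of the unspliced RNA, and the cPPT/CTS, which aids nuclear import of the viral genome in target cells. The internal spleen focus-forming virus promoter, which is strongly active in haematopoietic cells, drives SP140, cloned between retained restriction sites in the multiple cloning site. A WPRE downstream enhances transcript stability and expression. According to the depositor, the barcode sits after the WPRE at an XbaI site, although it is not annotated as a feature in the table. This places it upstream of the ΔU3 3' LTR, so it should be included in the SP140 transcript and allow the factor to be identified by sequencing. An SV40 polyadenylation signal and SV40 origin lie outside the LTRs. No mammalian selection marker or fluorescent reporter is annotated. The plasmid belongs to a barcoded transcription factor collection made for combinatorial screening in immune cell reprogramming.
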