Addgene plasmid #219328: SFFV-SP140-Brd 405
Purpose: Transcription factor SP140 with a specific barcode assigned.
Depositing lab: Filipe Pereira. Depositing organization: Center for Neuroscience and Cell Biology, University of Coimbra. Publication: A combinatorial transcription factor screening platform for immune cell reprogramming. Kurochkin I, Altman AR, Caiado I, Pertiga-Cabral D, Halitzki E, Minaeva M, Zimmermannova O, Henriques-Oliveira L, Klein D, Nair M, Oliveira D, Cajal LR, Knittel R, Feick C, Ringner M, Martin M, Cirovic B, Pires CF, Rosa FF, Sitnicka E, Theis FJ, Pereira CF. Cell Syst. 2026 Jan 21;17(1):101457. doi: 10.1016/j.cels.2025.101457. Epub 2026 Jan 14. PubMed 41539305.
Backbone
  Vector backbone: SFFV-MCS
  Backbone size w/o insert (bp): 6638
  Vector type: Lentiviral
Growth in bacteria
  Bacterial resistance: Ampicillin, 100 μg/mL
  Growth temperature: 37°C
  Growth strain: NEB Stable
  Copy number: High Copy
Gene/Insert
  Gene/Insert name: SP140
  Species: H. sapiens (human)
  Insert size (bp): 2526
  Mutation: Codon optimized
  Entrez Gene: SP140 (a.k.a. LYSP100, LYSP100-A, LYSP100-B)
  Promoter: The spleen focus-forming virus (SFFV) promoter
  Cloning method: Restriction Enzyme; 5′ cloning site Bsp119I (not destroyed); 3′ cloning site BstHI (not destroyed)
Terms and licenses: Academic/Nonprofit Terms; Industry Terms: Not Available to Industry
Depositor comments: Barcode sequence cloned into XbaI restriction site. Design of plasmid is as follows: SFFV-[TF sequence]-WPRE-[Barcode sequence].
How to cite: SFFV-SP140-Brd 405 was a gift from Filipe Pereira (Addgene plasmid # 219328 ; http://n2t.net/addgene:219328 ; RRID:Addgene_219328)
