>Addgene plasmid #219328 | SFFV-SP140-Brd 405 | depositor partial sequence | sequence record 428464 | TF ORF
ATGGCGCAACAGGGACAACAAGGCCAAATGGCCTCTGGGGATTCAAACCTGAATTTTCGCATGGTTGCTG
AAATACAAAATGTGGAAGGCCAAAATCTTCAAGAACAAGTGTGTCCCGAACCTATCTTTCGGTTCTTTCG
CGAGAATAAAGTAGAAATCGCGTCTGCTATCACCAGACCCTTCCCATTTCTCATGGGACTGCGGGATAGA
AGTTTTATATCAGAACAAATGTACGAGCACTTCCAAGAGGCATTCCGCAATCTTGTACCTGTTACTAGGG
TAATGTACTGCGTCTTGTCCGAGCTTGAGAAAACCTTCGGATGGAGTCACTTGGAAGCTTTATTTAGTAG
AATAAATTTGATGGCTTACCCCGACCTGAATGAAATATATCGGTCTTTTCAAAACGTGTGTTACGAGCAT
AGCCCGCTGCAGATGAACAACGTGAATGACCTCGAGGACAGGCCACGACTTCTGCCCTACGGCAAGCAGG
AAAATTCCAACGCATGCCACGAGATGGACGACATTGCGGTACCCCAAGAGGCGCTGAGTTCTAGTCCCAG
ATGCGAACCCGGGTTTTCATCTGAATCATGCGAACAACTGGCATTGCCTAAAGCGGGCGGCGGGGACGCC
GAGGACGCTCCTTCCCTGCTGCCCGGCGGTGGAGTCAGTTGTAAGCTCGCCATTCAGATCGACGAAGGAG
AAAGTGAGGAGATGCCTAAACTGCTCCCGTACGACACTGAGGTGTTGGAGTCCAATGGCATGATTGACGC
TGCTCGCACTTATTCAACCGCTCCGGGCGAAAAGCAAGGGGAAGAAGAGGGACGGAATTCTCCAAGGAAG
CGGAATCAGGATAAAGAAAAGTATCAGGAATCACCCGAAGGCCGGGATAAGGAAACTTTCGACCTGAAGA
CCCCTCAGGTTACAAACGAGGGCGAGCCTGAGAAAGGCCTGTGCTTGCTTCCTGGCGAGGGAGAAGAAGG
AAGCGACGATTGCAGTGAGATGTGCGACGGCGAGGAACCTCAAGAGGCTAGCTCTAGTCTGGCCCGATGC
GGAAGCGTGAGTTGCCTGAGCGCGGAAACATTCGACCTTAAAACGCCTCAGGTGACCAACGAAGGGGAGC
CCGAAAAGGAATTGTCTCTGCTCCCGGGAGAGGGCGAGGTATCATCTGAGTTGGAGAACCATCCTATGAA
CGAGGAAGGTGAGTCCGAGGAACTGGCTTCCAGTCTCCTTTACGACAACGTGCCTGGTGCCGAACAGTCT
GCTTACGAGAACGAGAAATGCAGTTGCGTGATGTGCTTTAGCGAGGAAGTTCCTGGGTCTCCTGAGGCTC
GGACTGAGAGCGACCAGGCTTGCGGGACCATGGACACCGTTGACATCGCCAATAATTCAACACTGGGTAA
GCCAAAACGCAAGCGGCGCAAGAAAAGAGGACACGGGTGGTCCAGGATGAGGATGAGGAGACAAAAGAAT
TCCCAGCAGAACGACAACTCCAAGGCGGATGGGCAAGTCGTTTCTTCTGAGAAGAAAGCCAATGTAAACT
TGAAGGATCTGAGTAAAATCCGCGGCCGGAAAAGAGGGAAGCCGGGGACACGGTTTACCCAATCTGATCG
TGCCGCTCAAAAGCGCGTGCGCTCCAGGGCCAGTCGCAAACATAAGGACGAGACCGTAGACTTCAAAGCC
CCACTTCTGCCCGTTACTTGCGGCGGCGTCAAAGGCATCCTGCACAAGAAGAAGCTCCAACAGGGTATTT
TAGTCAAATGCATCCAAACGGAAGACGGTAAGTGGTTTACTCCGACTGAGTTCGAGATTAAGGGTGGTCA
CGCTAGGTCTAAGAATTGGAGACTCTCAGTACGGTGCGGCGGTTGGCCTCTGAGGTGGCTCATGGAAAAC
GGGTTTCTCCCCGACCCGCCCCGAATTAGGTATCGCAAGAAGAAACGAATCTTAAAATCCCAGAATAACA
GTTCCGTGGATCCCTGCATGCGGAATTTGGACGAATGCGAAGTTTGTCGCGATGGCGGAGAACTCTTTTG
CTGTGATACCTGCTCTCGAGTGTTTCACGAAGATTGCCATATTCCACCAGTCGAGGCAGAACGAACGCCT
TGGAACTGTATCTTTTGTCGTATGAAAGAATCACCAGGCTCACAGCAATGCTGCCAAGAGAGCGAAGTGT
TAGAACGGCAAATGTGCCCCGAAGAGCAACTTAAGTGCGAATTTCTTCTTCTGAAGGTGTACTGTTGCAG
CGAAAGTAGCTTCTTCGCTAAAATCCCCTATTACTACTACATCCGTGAAGCTTGCCAGGGGCTTAAAGAA
CCGATGTGGCTCGACAAGATTAAGAAGCGTTTAAACGAACATGGGTATCCACAGGTCGAAGGTTTCGTGC
AGGATATGAGGTTGATCTTTCAAAATCATCGTGCAAGTTATAAATATAAAGACTTCGGTCAGATGGGCTT
CCGACTCGAAGCAGAATTTGAAAAGAACTTTAAAGAGGTTTTCGCAATCCAAGAGACTAACGGCAATAAC
TAGTAG
