>Addgene plasmid #219328 | SFFV-SP140-Brd 405 | depositor partial sequence | sequence record 428465 | Barcode sequence
TGTACACGTAATCCAGCGCT
